Addgene plasmid #128804: p23-DDX21 SAT
Purpose: overexpression of DDX21 SAT mutation in human cells
Depositing lab: Ling-Ling Chen. Depositing organization: CAS Center for Excellence in Molecular Plant Sciences ("CEMPS"). Publication: SLERT Regulates DDX21 Rings Associated with Pol I Transcription. Xing YH, Yao RW, Zhang Y, Guo CJ, Jiang S, Xu G, Dong R, Yang L, Chen LL. Cell. 2017 May 4;169(4):664-678.e16. doi: 10.1016/j.cell.2017.04.011. PubMed 28475895.
Backbone
  Vector backbone: pHAGE-EF1a-IRES-ZsGreen
  Vector type: Mammalian Expression
Growth in bacteria
  Bacterial resistance: Ampicillin, 100 μg/mL
  Growth temperature: 37°C
  Growth strain: DH5alpha
  Copy number: High Copy
Gene/Insert
  Gene/Insert name: DDX21 SAT mutation
  Species: H. sapiens (human)
  Insert size (bp): 2352
  Tag / fusion protein: flag (N terminal on backbone)
  Cloning method: Restriction Enzyme; 5′ cloning site unknown (unknown if destroyed); 3′ cloning site unknown (unknown if destroyed)
Terms and licenses: Academic/Nonprofit Terms; Industry Terms: Not Available to Industry
How to cite: p23-DDX21 SAT was a gift from Ling-Ling Chen (Addgene plasmid # 128804 ; http://n2t.net/addgene:128804 ; RRID:Addgene_128804)
