[The description below was written by a language model from this plasmid's Addgene catalogue record and pLannotate feature annotations shown in this document.]
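Description:
p23-DDX21 SAT is a mammalian expression plasmid built on the pHAGE-EF1a-IRES-ZsGreen backbone, an HIV-1-derived lentiviral transfer vector, and is intended for overexpressing a mutant form of the human RNA helicase DDX21 in human cells. In bacteria it is maintained through a high-copy ColE1/pUC-type origin and selected with ampicillin via the β-lactamase gene. The annotated sequence of about 10.7 kb carries the usual lentiviral transfer elements. These are a truncated 5' LTR, the Ψ packaging signal with an adjoining gag fragment, the Rev response element for Rev-dependent nuclear export of the genomic RNA, and the cPPT/CTS. A WPRE boosts transcript expression, and a ΔU3 self-inactivating 3' LTR silences the viral promoter after integration. Although catalogued simply as a mammalian expression vector, this architecture would also allow packaging into lentiviral particles when helper functions are supplied in trans.

The payload is a bicistronic cassette driven by the strong constitutive human EF-1α promoter. A short FLAG epitope, annotated as a fragment of 3xFLAG and so probably a single copy, sits on the backbone just upstream of the DDX21 coding sequence (about 2.35 kb), giving an N-terminally tagged protein for detection or immunoprecipitation. Downstream, an EMCV IRES directs translation of ZsGreen1 from the same transcript, so green fluorescence marks cells expressing the construct. The record names the insert as the "SAT mutation" but does not specify the residue changes or their functional consequence, and the cloning sites are not recorded. The associated work concerns DDX21 ring structures and RNA polymerase I transcription, which suggests the mutant was used to test how DDX21 function bears on that process.
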