Features (pLannotate 1.2.2; 25 found; start..end, strand, type, name):
    377..634     +  LTR            5' LTR (truncated): truncated 5' long terminal repeat (LTR) from HIV-1
    681..806     +  misc_feature   HIV-1 Ψ: packaging signal of human immunodeficiency virus type 1
    790..1128    +  CDS            HIV-1 gag (fragment): gag protein from human immunodeficiency virus 1; gag
   1303..1536    +  misc_feature   RRE: The Rev response element (RRE) of HIV-1 allows for Rev-dependent mRNA export from the nucleus to the cytoplasm.
   1913..2013    +  CDS            Rev (fragment): human immunodeficiency virus 1 (HIV-1) Rev protein; rev; enhances nuclear export of unspliced and incompletely spliced viral mRNAs
   2058..2175    +  misc_feature   cPPT/CTS: central polypurine tract and central termination sequence of HIV-1
   2223..3401    +  promoter       EF-1α promoter: strong constitutive promoter for human elongation factor EF-1α
   3413..3436    +  CDS            3xFLAG (fragment): three tandem FLAG® epitope tags
   3438..5783    +  CDS            DDX21: DDX21_HUMAN - Experimental evidence at protein level: Swiss-Prot protein existence level 1. RNA helicase that acts as a sensor of the transcriptional status of both RNA polymerase (Pol) I and II: promotes ribosomal RNA (rRNA) processing and transcription from polymerase II (Pol II) (PubMed:25470060, PubMed:28790157). Binds various RNAs, such as rRNAs, snoRNAs, 7SK and, at lower extent, mRNAs (PubMed:25470060). In the nucleolus, localizes to rDNA locus, where it directly binds rRNAs and snoRNAs, and promotes rRNA transcription, processing and modification. Required for rRNA 2'-O-methylation, po
   5904..6366    +  misc_feature   IRES: internal ribosome entry site (IRES) of the encephalomyocarditis virus (EMCV)
   6380..7075    +  CDS            ZsGreen1: Zoanthus green fluorescent protein mammalian codon-optimized
   7089..7677    +  misc_feature   WPRE: woodchuck hepatitis virus posttranscriptional regulatory element
   7685..7750    +  CDS            nef (fragment): NEF_HV1Z2 - Experimental evidence at protein level: Swiss-Prot protein existence level 1. Extracellular Nef protein targets CD4(+) T-lymphocytes for apoptosis by interacting with CXCR4 surface receptors. From Human immunodeficiency virus type 1 group M subtype D (isolate Z2/CDC-Z34) (HIV-1).
   7752..7985    +  LTR            3' LTR (ΔU3): self-inactivating 3' long terminal repeat (LTR) from HIV-1
   8190..8294    +  promoter       AmpR promoter: bla
   8295..9155    +  CDS            AmpR: β-lactamase; bla; confers resistance to ampicillin, carbenicillin, and related antibiotics
   9326..9914    +  rep_origin     ori: high-copy-number ColE1/pMB1/pBR322/pUC origin of replication
  10097..10151   +  CDS            lacI (fragment): lac repressor; lacI; The lac repressor binds to the lac operator to inhibit transcription in E. coli. This inhibition can be relieved by adding lactose or isopropyl-β-D-thiogalactopyranoside (IPTG).
  10157..10250   +  rep_origin     SV40 ori (fragment): SV40 origin of replication
  10275..10312   +  CDS            lacI (fragment): lac repressor; lacI; The lac repressor binds to the lac operator to inhibit transcription in E. coli. This inhibition can be relieved by adding lactose or isopropyl-β-D-thiogalactopyranoside (IPTG).
  10325..10346   +  protein_bind   CAP binding site: CAP binding activates transcription in the presence of cAMP. E. coli catabolite activator protein
  10361..10391   +  promoter       lac promoter: promoter for the E. coli lac operon
  10395..10417   +  protein_bind   lac operator (fragment): The lac repressor binds to the lac operator to inhibit transcription in E. coli. This inhibition can be relieved by adding lactose or isopropyl-β-D-thiogalactopyranoside (IPTG). lac repressor encoded by lacI
  10449..10532   +  polyA_signal   SV40 poly(A) signal (fragment): SV40 polyadenylation signal
  10699..329     +  CDS            nef (fragment) (across the origin): NEF_HV1BR - Experimental evidence at protein level: Swiss-Prot protein existence level 1. Extracellular Nef protein targets CD4(+) T-lymphocytes for apoptosis by interacting with CXCR4 surface receptors (PubMed:14990729). From Human immunodeficiency virus type 1 group M subtype B (isolate BRU/LAI) (HIV-1).
>Addgene plasmid #128804 | p23-DDX21 SAT | addgene full sequence | sequence record 254540 | Addgene NGS Result
TGGAAGGGCTAATTCACTCCCAAAGAAGACAAGATATCCTTGATCTGTGGATCTACCACACACAAGGCTA
CTTCCCTGATTAGCAGAACTACACACCAGGGCCAGGGGTCAGATATCCACTGACCTTTGGATGGTGCTAC
AAGCTAGTACCAGTTGAGCCAGATAAGGTAGAAGAGGCCAATAAAGGAGAGAACACCAGCTTGTTACACC
CTGTGAGCCTGCATGGGATGGATGACCCGGAGAGAGAAGTGTTAGAGTGGAGGTTTGACAGCCGCCTAGC
ATTTCATCACGTGGCCCGAGAGCTGCATCCGGAGTACTTCAAGAACTGCTGATATCGAGCTTGCTACAAG
GGACTTTCCGCTGGGGACTTTCCAGGGAGGCGTGGCCTGGGCGGGACTGGGGAGTGGCGAGCCCTCAGAT
CCTGCATATAAGCAGCTGCTTTTTGCCTGTACTGGGTCTCTCTGGTTAGACCAGATCTGAGCCTGGGAGC
TCTCTGGCTAACTAGGGAACCCACTGCTTAAGCCTCAATAAAGCTTGCCTTGAGTGCTTCAAGTAGTGTG
TGCCCGTCTGTTGTGTGACTCTGGTAACTAGAGATCCCTCAGACCCTTTTAGTCAGTGTGGAAAATCTCT
AGCAGTGGCGCCCGAACAGGGACTTGAAAGCGAAAGGGAAACCAGAGGAGCTCTCTCGACGCAGGACTCG
GCTTGCTGAAGCGCGCACGGCAAGAGGCGAGGGGCGGCGACTGGTGAGTACGCCAAAAATTTTGACTAGC
GGAGGCTAGAAGGAGAGAGATGGGTGCGAGAGCGTCAGTATTAAGCGGGGGAGAATTAGATCGCGATGGG
AAAAAATTCGGTTAAGGCCAGGGGGAAAGAAAAAATATAAATTAAAACATATAGTATGGGCAAGCAGGGA
GCTAGAACGATTCGCAGTTAATCCTGGCCTGTTAGAAACATCAGAAGGCTGTAGACAAATACTGGGACAG
CTACAACCATCCCTTCAGACAGGATCAGAAGAACTTAGATCATTATATAATACAGTAGCAACCCTCTATT
GTGTGCATCAAAGGATAGAGATAAAAGACACCAAGGAAGCTTTAGACAAGATAGAGGAAGAGCAAAACAA
AAGTAAGACCACCGCACAGCAAGCGGCCGGCCGCTGATCTTCAGACCTGGAGGAGGAGATATGAGGGACA
ATTGGAGAAGTGAATTATATAAATATAAAGTAGTAAAAATTGAACCATTAGGAGTAGCACCCACCAAGGC
AAAGAGAAGAGTGGTGCAGAGAGAAAAAAGAGCAGTGGGAATAGGAGCTTTGTTCCTTGGGTTCTTGGGA
GCAGCAGGAAGCACTATGGGCGCAGCGTCAATGACGCTGACGGTACAGGCCAGACAATTATTGTCTGGTA
TAGTGCAGCAGCAGAACAATTTGCTGAGGGCTATTGAGGCGCAACAGCATCTGTTGCAACTCACAGTCTG
GGGCATCAAGCAGCTCCAGGCAAGAATCCTGGCTGTGGAAAGATACCTAAAGGATCAACAGCTCCTGGGG
ATTTGGGGTTGCTCTGGAAAACTCATTTGCACCACTGCTGTGCCTTGGAATGCTAGTTGGAGTAATAAAT
CTCTGGAACAGATTTGGAATCACACGACCTGGATGGAGTGGGACAGAGAAATTAACAATTACACAAGCTT
AATACACTCCTTAATTGAAGAATCGCAAAACCAGCAAGAAAAGAATGAACAAGAATTATTGGAATTAGAT
AAATGGGCAAGTTTGTGGAATTGGTTTAACATAACAAATTGGCTGTGGTATATAAAATTATTCATAATGA
TAGTAGGAGGCTTGGTAGGTTTAAGAATAGTTTTTGCTGTACTTTCTATAGTGAATAGAGTTAGGCAGGG
ATATTCACCATTATCGTTTCAGACCCACCTCCCAACCCCGAGGGGACCCGACAGGCCCGAAGGAATAGAA
GAAGAAGGTGGAGAGAGAGACAGAGACAGATCCATTCGATTAGTGAACGGATCTCGACGGTATCGCCGAA
TTCACAAATGGCAGTATTCATCCACAATTTTAAAAGAAAAGGGGGGATTGGGGGGTACAGTGCAGGGGAA
AGAATAGTAGACATAATAGCAACAGACATACAAACTAAAGAATTACAAAAACAAATTACAAAAATTCAAA
ATTTTCGGGTTTATTACAGGGACAGCAGAGATCCAGTTTGGACTAGTCGTGAGGCTCCGGTGCCCGTCAG
TGGGCAGAGCGCACATCGCCCACAGTCCCCGAGAAGTTGGGGGGAGGGGTCGGCAATTGAACCGGTGCCT
AGAGAAGGTGGCGCGGGGTAAACTGGGAAAGTGATGTCGTGTACTGGCTCCGCCTTTTTCCCGAGGGTGG
GGGAGAACCGTATATAAGTGCAGTAGTCGCCGTGAACGTTCTTTTTCGCAACGGGTTTGCCGCCAGAACA
CAGGTAAGTGCCGTGTGTGGTTCCCGCGGGCCTGGCCTCTTTACGGGTTATGGCCCTTGCGTGCCTTGAA
TTACTTCCACCTGGCTGCAGTACGTGATTCTTGATCCCGAGCTTCGGGTTGGAAGTGGGTGGGAGAGTTC
GAGGCCTTGCGCTTAAGGAGCCCCTTCGCCTCGTGCTTGAGTTGAGGCCTGGCCTGGGCGCTGGGGCCGC
CGCGTGCGAATCTGGTGGCACCTTCGCGCCTGTCTCGCTGCTTTCGATAAGTCTCTAGCCATTTAAAATT
TTTGATGACCTGCTGCGACGCTTTTTTTCTGGCAAGATAGTCTTGTAAATGCGGGCCAAGATCTGCACAC
TGGTATTTCGGTTTTTGGGGCCGCGGGCGGCGACGGGGCCCGTGCGTCCCAGCGCACATGTTCGGCGAGG
CGGGGCCTGCGAGCGCGGCCACCGAGAATCGGACGGGGGTAGTCTCAAGCTGGCCGGCCTGCTCTGGTGC
CTGGCCTCGCGCCGCCGTGTATCGCCCCGCCCTGGGCGGCAAGGCTGGCCCGGTCGGCACCAGTTGCGTG
AGCGGAAAGATGGCCGCTTCCCGGCCCTGCTGCAGGGAGCTCAAAATGGAGGACGCGGCGCTCGGGAGAG
CGGGCGGGTGAGTCACCCACACAAAGGAAAAGGGCCTTTCCGTCCTCAGCCGTCGCTTCATGTGACTCCA
CGGAGTACCGGGCGCCGTCCAGGCACCTCGATTAGTTCTCGAGCTTTTGGAGTACGTCGTCTTTAGGTTG
GGGGGAGGGGTTTTATGCGATGGAGTTTCCCCACACTGAGTGGGTGGAGACTGAAGTTAGGCCAGCTTGG
CACTTGATGTAATTCTCCTTGGAATTTGCCCTTTTTGAGTTTGGATCTTGGTTCATTCTCAAGCCTCAGA
CAGTGGTTCAAAGTTTTTTTCTTCCATTTCAGGTGTCGTGAAGCGGCCGCATGGACTACAAAGACGATGA
CGATAAGCCGGGAAAACTCCGTAGTGACGCTGGTTTGGAATCAGACACCGCAATGAAAAAAGGGGAGACA
CTGCGAAAGCAAACCGAGGAGAAAGAGAAAAAAGAGAAGCCAAAATCTGATAAGACTGAAGAGATAGCAG
AAGAGGAAGAAACTGTTTTCCCCAAAGCTAAACAAGTTAAAAAGAAAGCAGAGCCTTCTGAAGTTGACAT
GAATTCTCCTAAATCCAAAAAGGCAAAAAAGAAAGAGGAGCCATCTCAAAATGACATTTCTCCTAAAACC
AAAAGTTTGAGAAAGAAAAAGGAGCCCATTGAAAAGAAAGTGGTTTCTTCTAAAACCAAAAAAGTGACAA
AAAATGAGGAGCCTTCTGAGGAAGAAATAGATGCTCCTAAGCCCAAGAAGATGAAGAAAGAAAAGGAAAT
GAATGGAGAAACTAGAGAGAAAAGCCCCAAACTGAAGAATGGATTTCCTCATCCTGAACCGGACTGTAAC
CCCAGTGAAGCTGCCAGTGAAGAAAGTAACAGTGAGATAGAGCAGGAAATACCTGTGGAACAAAAAGAAG
GCGCTTTCTCTAATTTTCCCATATCTGAAGAAACTATTAAACTTCTCAAAGGCCGAGGAGTGACCTTCCT
ATTTCCTATACAAGCAAAGACATTCCATCATGTTTACAGCGGGAAGGACTTAATTGCACAGGCACGGACA
GGAACTGGGAAGACATTCTCCTTTGCCATCCCTTTGATTGAGAAACTTCATGGGGAACTGCAAGACAGGA
AGAGAGGCCGTGCCCCTCAGGTACTGGTTCTTGCACCTACAAGAGAGTTGGCAAATCAAGTAAGCAAAGA
CTTCAGTGACATCACAAAAAAGCTGTCAGTGGCTTGTTTTTATGGTGGAACTCCCTATGGAGGTCAATTT
GAACGCATGAGGAATGGGATTGATATCCTGGTTGGAACACCAGGTCGTATCAAAGACCACATACAGAATG
GCAAACTAGATCTCACCAAACTTAAGCATGTTGTCCTGGATGAAGTGGACCAGATGTTGGATATGGGATT
TGCTGATCAAGTGGAAGAGATTTTAAGTGTGGCATACAAGAAAGATTCTGAAGACAATCCCCAAACATTG
CTTTTTCTTGAAACTTGCCCTCATTGGGTATTTAATGTTGCCAAGAAATACATGAAATCTACATATGAAC
AGGTGGACCTGATTGGTAAAAAGACTCAGAAAACGGCAATAACTGTGGAGCATCTGGCTATTAAGTGCCA
CTGGACTCAGAGGGCAGCAGTTATTGGGGATGTCATCCGAGTATATAGTGGTCATCAAGGACGCACTATC
ATCTTTTGTGAAACCAAGAAAGAAGCCCAGGAGCTGTCCCAGAATTCAGCTATAAAGCAGGATGCTCAGT
CCTTGCATGGAGACATTCCACAGAAGCAAAGGGAAATCACCCTGAAAGGTTTTAGAAATGGTAGTTTTGG
AGTTTTGGTGGCAACCAATGTTGCTGCACGTGGGTTAGACATCCCTGAGGTTGATTTGGTTATACAAAGC
TCTCCACCAAAGGATGTAGAGTCCTACATTCATCGATCCGGGCGGACAGGCAGAGCTGGAAGGACGGGGG
TGTGCATCTGCTTTTATCAGCACAAGGAAGAATATCAGTTAGTACAAGTGGAGCAAAAAGCGGGAATTAA
GTTCAAACGAATAGGTGTTCCTTCTGCAACAGAAATAATAAAAGCTTCCAGCAAAGATGCCATCAGGCTT
TTGGATTCCGTGCCTCCCACTGCCATTAGTCACTTCAAACAATCAGCTGAGAAGCTGATAGAGGAGAAGG
GAGCTGTGGAAGCTCTGGCAGCAGCACTGGCCCATATTTCAGGTGCCACGTCCGTAGACCAGCGCTCCTT
GATCAACTCAAATGTGGGTTTTGTGACCATGATCTTGCAGTGCTCAATTGAAATGCCAAATATTAGTTAT
GCTTGGAAAGAACTTAAAGAGCAGCTGGGCGAGGAGATTGATTCCAAAGTGAAGGGAATGGTTTTTCTCA
AAGGAAAGCTGGGTGTTTGCTTTGATGTACCTACCGCATCAGTAACAGAAATACAGGAGAAATGGCATGA
TTCACGACGCTGGCAGCTCTCTGTGGCCACAGAGCAACCAGAACTGGAAGGACCACGGGAAGGATATGGA
GGCTTCAGGGGACAGCGGGAAGGCAGTCGAGGCTTCAGGGGACAGCGGGACGGAAACAGAAGATTCAGAG
GACAGCGGGAAGGCAGTAGAGGCCCGAGAGGACAGCGATCAGGAGGTGGCAACAAAAGTAACAGATCCCA
AAACAAAGGCCAGAAGCGGAGTTTCAGTAAAGCATTTGGTCAATAATAATCTAGAGGATCCCTCCCCCCC
CCCTAACGTTACTGGCCGAAGCCGCTTGGAATAAGGCCGGTGTGCGTTTGTCTATATGTTATTTTCCACC
ATATTGCCGTCTTTTGGCAATGTGAGGGCCCGGAAACCTGGCCCTGTCTTCTTGACGAGCATTCCTAGGG
GTCTTTCCCCTCTCGCCAAAGGAATGCAAGGTCTGTTGAATGTCGTGAAGGAAGCAGTTCCTCTGGAAGC
TTCTTGAAGACAAACAACGTCTGTAGCGACCCTTTGCAGGCAGCGGAACCCCCCACCTGGCGACAGGTGC
CTCTGCGGCCAAAAGCCACGTGTATAAGATACACCTGCAAAGGCGGCACAACCCCAGTGCCACGTTGTGA
GTTGGATAGTTGTGGAAAGAGTCAAATGGCTCTCCTCAAGCGTATTCAACAAGGGGCTGAAGGATGCCCA
GAAGGTACCCCATTGTATGGGATCTGATCTGGGGCCTCGGTGCACATGCTTTACATGTGTTTAGTCGAGG
TTAAAAAAACGTCTAGGCCCCCCGAACCACGGGGACGTGGTTTTCCTTTGAAAAACACGATGATAATATG
GCCACACATATGGCCCAGTCCAAGCACGGCCTGACCAAGGAGATGACCATGAAGTACCGCATGGAGGGCT
GCGTGGACGGCCACAAGTTCGTGATCACCGGCGAGGGCATCGGCTACCCCTTCAAGGGCAAGCAGGCCAT
CAACCTGTGCGTGGTGGAGGGCGGCCCCTTGCCCTTCGCCGAGGACATCTTGTCCGCCGCCTTCATGTAC
GGCAACCGCGTGTTCACCGAGTACCCCCAGGACATCGTCGACTACTTCAAGAACTCCTGCCCCGCCGGCT
ACACCTGGGACCGCTCCTTCCTGTTCGAGGACGGCGCCGTGTGCATCTGCAACGCCGACATCACCGTGAG
CGTGGAGGAGAACTGCATGTACCACGAGTCCAAGTTCTACGGCGTGAACTTCCCCGCCGACGGCCCCGTG
ATGAAGAAGATGACCGACAACTGGGAGCCCTCCTGCGAGAAGATCATCCCCGTGCCCAAGCAGGGCATCT
TGAAGGGCGACGTGAGCATGTACCTGCTGCTGAAGGACGGTGGCCGCTTGCGCTGCCAGTTCGACACCGT
GTACAAGGCCAAGTCCGTGCCCCGCAAGATGCCCGACTGGCACTTCATCCAGCACAAGCTGACCCGCGAG
GACCGCAGCGACGCCAAGAACCAGAAGTGGCACCTGACCGAGCACGCCATCGCCTCCGGCTCCGCCTTGC
CCTGAATCGATAGATCCTAATCAACCTCTGGATTACAAAATTTGTGAAAGATTGACTGGTATTCTTAACT
ATGTTGCTCCTTTTACGCTATGTGGATACGCTGCTTTAATGCCTTTGTATCATGCTATTGCTTCCCGTAT
GGCTTTCATTTTCTCCTCCTTGTATAAATCCTGGTTGCTGTCTCTTTATGAGGAGTTGTGGCCCGTTGTC
AGGCAACGTGGCGTGGTGTGCACTGTGTTTGCTGACGCAACCCCCACTGGTTGGGGCATTGCCACCACCT
GTCAGCTCCTTTCCGGGACTTTCGCTTTCCCCCTCCCTATTGCCACGGCGGAACTCATCGCCGCCTGCCT
TGCCCGCTGCTGGACAGGGGCTCGGCTGTTGGGCACTGACAATTCCGTGGTGTTGTCGGGGAAATCATCG
TCCTTTCCTTGGCTGCTCGCCTGTGTTGCCACCTGGATTCTGCGCGGGACGTCCTTCTGCTACGTCCCTT
CGGCCCTCAATCCAGCGGACCTTCCTTCCCGCGGCCTGCTGCCGGCTCTGCGGCCTCTTCCGCGTCTTCG
CCTTCGCCCTCAGACGAGTCGGATCTCCCTTTGGGCCGCCTCCCCGCCTGAGATCCTTTAAGACCAATGA
CTTACAAGGCAGCTGTAGATCTTAGCCACTTTTTAAAAGAAAAGGGGGGACTGGAAGGGCTAATTCACTC
CCAACGAAGACAAGATCTGCTTTTTGCTTGTACTGGGTCTCTCTGGTTAGACCAGATCTGAGCCTGGGAG
CTCTCTGGCTAACTAGGGAACCCACTGCTTAAGCCTCAATAAAGCTTGCCTTGAGTGCTTCAAGTAGTGT
GTGCCCGTCTGTTGTGTGACTCTGGTAACTAGAGATCCCTCAGACCCTTTTAGTCAGTGTGGAAAATCTC
TAGCAGTAGTAGTTCATGTCATCTTATTATTCAGTATTTATAACTTGCAAAGAAATGAATATCAGAGAGT
GAGAGGCCCGGGTTAATTAAGGAAAGGGCTAGATCATTCTTGAAGACGAAAGGGCCTCGTGATACGCCTA
TTTTTATAGGTTAATGTCATGATAATAATGGTTTCTTAGACGTCAGGTGGCACTTTTCGGGGAAATGTGC
GCGGAACCCCTATTTGTTTATTTTTCTAAATACATTCAAATATGTATCCGCTCATGAGACAATAACCCTG
ATAAATGCTTCAATAATATTGAAAAAGGAAGAGTATGAGTATTCAACATTTCCGTGTCGCCCTTATTCCC
TTTTTTGCGGCATTTTGCCTTCCTGTTTTTGCTCACCCAGAAACGCTGGTGAAAGTAAAAGATGCTGAAG
ATCAGTTGGGTGCACGAGTGGGTTACATCGAACTGGATCTCAACAGCGGTAAGATCCTTGAGAGTTTTCG
CCCCGAAGAACGTTTTCCAATGATGAGCACTTTTAAAGTTCTGCTATGTGGCGCGGTATTATCCCGTGTT
GACGCCGGGCAAGAGCAACTCGGTCGCCGCATACACTATTCTCAGAATGACTTGGTTGAGTACTCACCAG
TCACAGAAAAGCATCTTACGGATGGCATGACAGTAAGAGAATTATGCAGTGCTGCCATAACCATGAGTGA
TAACACTGCGGCCAACTTACTTCTGACAACGATCGGAGGACCGAAGGAGCTAACCGCTTTTTTGCACAAC
ATGGGGGATCATGTAACTCGCCTTGATCGTTGGGAACCGGAGCTGAATGAAGCCATACCAAACGACGAGC
GTGACACCACGATGCCTGTAGCAATGGCAACAACGTTGCGCAAACTATTAACTGGCGAACTACTTACTCT
AGCTTCCCGGCAACAATTAATAGACTGGATGGAGGCGGATAAAGTTGCAGGACCACTTCTGCGCTCGGCC
CTTCCGGCTGGCTGGTTTATTGCTGATAAATCTGGAGCCGGTGAGCGTGGGTCTCGCGGTATCATTGCAG
CACTGGGGCCAGATGGTAAGCCCTCCCGTATCGTAGTTATCTACACGACGGGGAGTCAGGCAACTATGGA
TGAACGAAATAGACAGATCGCTGAGATAGGTGCCTCACTGATTAAGCATTGGTAACTGTCAGACCAAGTT
TACTCATATATACTTTAGATTGATTTAAAACTTCATTTTTAATTTAAAAGGATCTAGGTGAAGATCCTTT
TTGATAATCTCATGACCAAAATCCCTTAACGTGAGTTTTCGTTCCACTGAGCGTCAGACCCCGTAGAAAA
GATCAAAGGATCTTCTTGAGATCCTTTTTTTCTGCGCGTAATCTGCTGCTTGCAAACAAAAAAACCACCG
CTACCAGCGGTGGTTTGTTTGCCGGATCAAGAGCTACCAACTCTTTTTCCGAAGGTAACTGGCTTCAGCA
GAGCGCAGATACCAAATACTGTTCTTCTAGTGTAGCCGTAGTTAGGCCACCACTTCAAGAACTCTGTAGC
ACCGCCTACATACCTCGCTCTGCTAATCCTGTTACCAGTGGCTGCTGCCAGTGGCGATAAGTCGTGTCTT
ACCGGGTTGGACTCAAGACGATAGTTACCGGATAAGGCGCAGCGGTCGGGCTGAACGGGGGGTTCGTGCA
CACAGCCCAGCTTGGAGCGAACGACCTACACCGAACTGAGATACCTACAGCGTGAGCTATGAGAAAGCGC
CACGCTTCCCGAAGGGAGAAAGGCGGACAGGTATCCGGTAAGCGGCAGGGTCGGAACAGGAGAGCGCACG
AGGGAGCTTCCAGGGGGAAACGCCTGGTATCTTTATAGTCCTGTCGGGTTTCGCCACCTCTGACTTGAGC
GTCGATTTTTGTGATGCTCGTCAGGGGGGCGGAGCCTATGGAAAAACGCCAGCAACGCGGCCTTTTTACG
GTTCCTGGCCTTTTGCTGGCCTTTTGCTCACATGTTCTTTCCTGCGTTATCCCCTGATTCTGTGGATAAC
CGTATTACCGCCTTTGAGTGAGCTGATACCGCTCGCCGCAGCCGAACGACCGAGCGCAGCGAGTCAGTGA
GCGAGGAAGCGGAAGAGCGCCCAATACGCAAACCGCCTCTCCCCGCGCGTTGGCCGATTCATTAATGCAG
CAAGCTCATGGCTGACTAATTTTTTTTATTTATGCAGAGGCCGAGGCCGCCTCGGCCTCTGAGCTATTCC
AGAAGTAGTGAGGAGGCTTTTTTGGAGGCCTAGGCTTTTGCAAAAAGCTCCCCGTGGCACGACAGGTTTC
CCGACTGGAAAGCGGGCAGTGAGCGCAACGCAATTAATGTGAGTTAGCTCACTCATTAGGCACCCCAGGC
TTTACACTTTATGCTTCCGGCTCGTATGTTGTGTGGAATTGTGAGCGGATAACAATTTCACACAGGAAAC
AGCTATGACATGATTACGAATTTCACAAATAAAGCATTTTTTTCACTGCATTCTAGTTGTGGTTTGTCCA
AACTCATCAATGTATCTTATCATGTCTGGATCAACTGGATAACTCAAGCTAACCAAAATCATCCCAAACT
TCCCACCCCATACCCTATTACCACTGCCAATTACCTGTGGTTTCATTTACTCTAAACCTGTGATTCCTCT
GAATTATTTTCATTTTAAAGAAATTGTATTTGTTAAATATGTACTACAAACTTAGTAGT
